Addgene plasmid #166716: pLenti-CMV-Puro-AAVR-FLAG
Purpose: Vector expressing AAVR (KIAA0319L) with a C-terminal Flag tag
Depositing lab: Jan Carette. Depositing organization: Stanford University. Publication: An essential receptor for adeno-associated virus infection. Pillay S, Meyer NL, Puschnik AS, Davulcu O, Diep J, Ishikawa Y, Jae LT, Wosen JE, Nagamine CM, Chapman MS, Carette JE. Nature. 2016 Feb 4;530(7588):108-12. doi: 10.1038/nature16465. Epub 2016 Jan 27. PubMed 26814968.
Backbone
  Vector backbone: pLenti-CMV-Puro-DEST
  Backbone manufacturer: addgene plasmid #17452
  Backbone size w/o insert (bp): 9628
  Total vector size (bp): 11092
  Vector type: Mammalian Expression, Lentiviral
  Selectable markers: Puromycin
Growth in bacteria
  Bacterial resistance: Ampicillin, 100 μg/mL
  Growth temperature: 30°C
  Growth strain: NEB Stable
  Copy number: High Copy
Gene/Insert
  Gene/Insert name: AAVR-FLAG (alt name: KIAA0319L)
  Species: H. sapiens (human)
  Insert size (bp): 3171
  GenBank ID: NM_024874.5
  Entrez Gene: KIAA0319L (a.k.a. AAVR, AAVRL)
  Promoter: CMV
  Tag / fusion protein: FLAG (C terminal on insert)
  Cloning method: Gibson Cloning
  Sequencing primers: 5′ gactctagtccagtgtggtg; 3′ atccagaggttgattgtcgag
Terms and licenses: Academic/Nonprofit Terms; Industry Terms: Not Available to Industry
How to cite: pLenti-CMV-Puro-AAVR-FLAG was a gift from Jan Carette (Addgene plasmid # 166716 ; http://n2t.net/addgene:166716 ; RRID:Addgene_166716)
