[The description below was written by a language model from this plasmid's Addgene catalogue record and pLannotate feature annotations shown in this document.]
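Description:
pLenti-CMV-Puro-AAVR-FLAG is an 11,092 bp lentiviral mammalian expression plasmid built on the pLenti-CMV-Puro-DEST backbone, into which the human KIAA0319L open reading frame, encoding the adeno-associated virus receptor AAVR, was inserted by Gibson cloning. The coding sequence carries a C-terminal FLAG epitope; the annotation software labels this 24 bp segment as a fragment of 3xFLAG, a length consistent with a single FLAG unit. Expression is driven by the human cytomegalovirus immediate-early enhancer and promoter, and a WPRE lies immediately downstream of the tagged gene to enhance transcript stability and expression. A separate cassette, in which the mouse PGK promoter drives puromycin N-acetyltransferase, allows selection of transduced cells.

The transfer-vector architecture is that of a third-generation HIV-1 system. An RSV promoter fused to a truncated 5' LTR produces the genomic RNA independently of Tat, and it is followed by the Ψ packaging signal with an adjoining gag fragment, the RRE for Rev-dependent nuclear export, and the cPPT/CTS. The downstream LTR is also annotated as truncated, and an SV40 polyadenylation signal and SV40 origin follow it. Packaging and envelope functions are not encoded on this plasmid and must be supplied in trans. In bacteria the plasmid is maintained through a high-copy ColE1/pUC-type origin with ampicillin resistance, and it is propagated in a recombination-deficient strain suited to repeat-containing LTR vectors. An f1 origin and remnants of the lac region, T7 and T3 promoters persist from the cloning backbone.

The construct serves for transient or stable expression of epitope-tagged AAVR. The associated work identified this protein as an essential receptor for AAV infection, so likely uses include complementation of receptor-deficient cells and detection of the protein through its FLAG tag, although the record does not list specific applications.
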