Features (pLannotate 1.2.2; 29 found; start..end, strand, type, name):
      4..3150    +  CDS            KIAA0319L: K319L_HUMAN - Also known as AAVR From Homo sapiens (Human).
   3151..3174    +  CDS            3xFLAG (fragment): three tandem FLAG® epitope tags
   3204..3792    +  misc_feature   WPRE: woodchuck hepatitis virus posttranscriptional regulatory element
   3806..4305    +  promoter       PGK promoter: mouse phosphoglycerate kinase 1 promoter
   4326..4925    +  CDS            PuroR: puromycin N-acetyltransferase; pac from Streptomyces alboniger; confers resistance to puromycin
   4993..5130    +  CDS            nef (fragment): NEF_HV1LA - Experimental evidence at protein level: Swiss-Prot protein existence level 1. Extracellular Nef protein targets CD4(+) T-lymphocytes for apoptosis by interacting with CXCR4 surface receptors. From Human immunodeficiency virus type 1 group M subtype B (isolate Lai) (HIV-1).
   5116..5296    +  LTR            5' LTR (truncated): truncated 5' long terminal repeat (LTR) from HIV-1
   5368..5489    +  polyA_signal   SV40 poly(A) signal: SV40 polyadenylation signal
   5529..5664    +  rep_origin     SV40 ori: SV40 origin of replication
   5685..5703    -  promoter       T7 promoter: promoter for bacteriophage T7 RNA polymerase
   5711..5866    +  CDS            lacZα (fragment): LacZα fragment of β-galactosidase; lacZ fragment
   5871..6299    +  rep_origin     f1 ori (sequence partly withheld): f1 bacteriophage origin of replication; arrow indicates direction of (+) strand synthesis
   6352..6456    +  promoter       AmpR promoter: bla
   6457..7317    +  CDS            AmpR: β-lactamase; bla; confers resistance to ampicillin, carbenicillin, and related antibiotics
   7488..8076    +  rep_origin     ori: high-copy-number ColE1/pMB1/pBR322/pUC origin of replication
   8259..8351    +  CDS            lacI (fragment): lac repressor; lacI; The lac repressor binds to the lac operator to inhibit transcription in E. coli. This inhibition can be relieved by adding lactose or isopropyl-β-D-thiogalactopyranoside (IPTG).
   8364..8385    +  protein_bind   CAP binding site: CAP binding activates transcription in the presence of cAMP. E. coli catabolite activator protein
   8400..8430    +  promoter       lac promoter: promoter for the E. coli lac operon
   8434..8456    +  protein_bind   lac operator (fragment): The lac repressor binds to the lac operator to inhibit transcription in E. coli. This inhibition can be relieved by adding lactose or isopropyl-β-D-thiogalactopyranoside (IPTG). lac repressor encoded by lacI
   8499..8517    +  promoter       T3 promoter: promoter for bacteriophage T3 RNA polymerase
   8545..8771    +  promoter       RSV promoter: Rous sarcoma virus enhancer/promoter
   8772..8952    +  LTR            5' LTR (truncated): truncated 5' long terminal repeat (LTR) from HIV-1
   8999..9124    +  misc_feature   HIV-1 Ψ: packaging signal of human immunodeficiency virus type 1
   9108..9471    +  CDS            HIV-1 gag (fragment): gag protein from human immunodeficiency virus 1; gag
   9617..9850    +  misc_feature   RRE: The Rev response element (RRE) of HIV-1 allows for Rev-dependent mRNA export from the nucleus to the cytoplasm.
  10227..10327   +  CDS            Rev (fragment): human immunodeficiency virus 1 (HIV-1) Rev protein; rev; enhances nuclear export of unspliced and incompletely spliced viral mRNAs
  10346..10462   +  misc_feature   cPPT/CTS: central polypurine tract and central termination sequence of HIV-1
  10485..10788   +  enhancer       CMV enhancer: human cytomegalovirus immediate early enhancer
  10789..10992   +  promoter       CMV promoter: human cytomegalovirus (CMV) immediate early promoter
>Addgene plasmid #166716 | pLenti-CMV-Puro-AAVR-FLAG | addgene full sequence | sequence record 334986 | Addgene NGS Result
ACCATGGAGAAGAGGCTGGGAGTCAAGCCAAATCCTGCTTCCTGGATTTTATCAGGATATTATTGGCAGA
CATCTGCGAAGTGGTTGAGAAGCCTGTACCTGTTTTATACTTGCTTTTGCTTCAGCGTTCTGTGGTTGTC
AACAGATGCCAGTGAGAGCAGGTGCCAGCAGGGGAAGACACAATTTGGAGTTGGCCTGAGATCTGGGGGA
GAAAATCACCTCTGGCTTCTTGAAGGAACCCCCTCTCTCCAGTCATGTTGGGCTGCCTGCTGCCAGGACT
CTGCCTGCCATGTCTTTTGGTGGCTAGAAGGGATGTGCATTCAGGCAGACTGCAGCAGGCCCCAGAGCTG
CCGGGCTTTTAGGACACACTCCTCCAATTCCATGCTGGTGTTTTTAAAAAAATTCCAAACTGCAGATGAT
TTGGGCTTTCTACCTGAAGATGATGTACCACATCTTCTGGGGCTAGGTTGGAACTGGGCATCTTGGAGGC
AGAGCCCACCCAGAGCTGCACTCAGACCTGCTGTATCTTCCAGTGACCAGCAGAGCTTAATCAGGAAGCT
TCAGAAGAGAGGTAGTCCCAGTGACGTAGTTACACCTATAGTGACACAGCATTCTAAAGTGAATGACTCC
AACGAATTAGGTGGTCTGACTACCAGTGGCTCTGCAGAGGTCCACAAGGCGATTACAATTTCCAGTCCCC
TAACCACAGACCTGACTGCAGAGCTGTCTGGTGGGCCAAAGAATGTATCAGTGCAACCTGAAATATCAGA
GGGTCTTGCTACTACGCCCAGCACTCAACAAGTAAAAAGTTCTGAGAAAACCCAGATTGCTGTCCCCCAG
CCAGTGGCTCCCTCCTACAGTTATGCTACCCCTACCCCCCAGGCCTCTTTCCAGAGCACCTCAGCACCAT
ACCCAGTTATAAAGGAACTGGTGGTATCTGCTGGAGAGAGTGTCCAGATAACCCTGCCTAAGAATGAAGT
TCAATTAAATGCATATGTTCTCCAAGAACCACCTAAAGGAGAAACCTACACCTACGACTGGCAGCTGATT
ACTCATCCTAGAGACTACAGTGGAGAAATGGAAGGGAAACATTCCCAGATCCTCAAACTATCGAAGCTCA
CTCCAGGCCTGTATGAATTCAAAGTGATTGTAGAGGGTCAAAATGCCCATGGGGAAGGCTATGTGAACGT
GACAGTCAAGCCAGAGCCCCGTAAGAATCGGCCCCCCATTGCTATTGTGTCACCTCAGTTCCAGGAGATC
TCTTTGCCAACCACTTCTACAGTCATTGATGGCAGTCAAAGCACTGATGATGATAAAATCGTTCAGTACC
ATTGGGAAGAACTTAAGGGGCCTCTAAGAGAAGAGAAGATTTCTGAAGATACAGCCATATTAAAACTAAG
TAAACTCGTCCCTGGGAACTACACTTTCAGCTTGACTGTAGTAGACTCTGATGGAGCTACCAACTCTACT
ACTGCAAACCTGACAGTGAACAAAGCTGTGGATTACCCCCCTGTGGCCAACGCAGGCCCCAACCAAGTGA
TCACCCTGCCCCAAAACTCCATCACCCTCTTTGGGAACCAGAGCACTGATGATCATGGCATCACCAGCTA
TGAGTGGTCACTCAGCCCAAGCAGCAAAGGGAAAGTGGTGGAGATGCAGGGTGTTAGAACACCAACCTTA
CAGCTCTCTGCGATGCAAGAAGGAGACTACACTTACCAGCTCACAGTGACTGACACAATAGGACAGCAGG
CCACTGCTCAAGTGACTGTTATTGTGCAACCTGAAAACAATAAGCCTCCTCAGGCAGATGCAGGCCCAGA
TAAAGAGCTGACCCTTCCTGTGGATAGCACAACCCTGGATGGCAGCAAGAGCTCAGATGATCAGAAAATT
ATCTCATATCTCTGGGAAAAAACACAGGGACCTGATGGGGTGCAGCTCGAGAATGCTAACAGCAGTGTTG
CTACTGTGACTGGGCTGCAAGTGGGGACCTATGTGTTCACCTTGACTGTCAAAGATGAGAGGAACCTGCA
AAGCCAGAGCTCTGTGAATGTCATTGTCAAAGAAGAAATAAACAAACCACCTATAGCCAAGATAACTGGG
AATGTGGTGATTACCCTACCCACGAGCACAGCAGAGCTGGATGGCTCTAAGTCCTCAGATGACAAGGGAA
TAGTCAGCTACCTCTGGACTCGAGATGAGGGGAGCCCAGCAGCAGGGGAGGTGTTAAATCACTCTGACCA
TCACCCTATCCTTTTTCTTTCAAACCTGGTTGAGGGAACCTACACTTTTCACCTGAAAGTGACCGATGCA
AAGGGTGAGAGTGACACAGACCGGACCACTGTGGAGGTGAAACCTGATCCCAGGAAAAACAACCTGGTGG
AGATCATCTTGGATATCAACGTCAGTCAGCTAACTGAGAGGCTGAAGGGGATGTTCATCCGCCAGATTGG
GGTCCTCCTGGGGGTGCTGGATTCCGACATCATTGTGCAAAAGATTCAGCCGTACACGGAGCAGAGCACC
AAAATGGTATTTTTTGTTCAAAACGAGCCTCCCCACCAGATCTTCAAAGGCCATGAGGTGGCAGCGATGC
TCAAGAGTGAGCTGCGGAAGCAAAAGGCAGACTTTTTGATATTCAGAGCCTTGGAAGTCAACACTGTCAC
ATGTCAGCTGAACTGTTCCGACCATGGCCACTGTGACTCGTTCACCAAACGCTGTATCTGTGACCCTTTT
TGGATGGAGAATTTCATCAAGGTGCAGCTGAGGGATGGAGACAGCAACTGTGAGTGGAGCGTGTTATATG
TTATCATTGCTACCTTTGTCATTGTTGTTGCCTTGGGAATCCTGTCTTGGACTGTGATCTGTTGTTGTAA
GAGGCAAAAAGGAAAACCCAAGAGGAAAAGCAAGTACAAGATCCTGGATGCCACGGATCAGGAAAGCCTG
GAGCTGAAGCCAACCTCCCGAGCAGGCATCAAACAGAAAGGCCTTTTGCTAAGTAGCAGCCTGATGCACT
CCGAGTCAGAGCTGGACAGCGATGATGCCATCTTTACATGGCCAGACCGAGAGAAGGGCAAACTCCTGCA
TGGTCAGAATGGCTCTGTACCCAACGGGCAGACCCCTCTGAAGGCCAGGAGCCCGCGGGAGGAGATCCTG
GATTACAAGGATGACGACGATAAGTAAATCCAGCACAGTGGCGGCCGCTCGACAATCAACCTCTGGATTA
CAAAATTTGTGAAAGATTGACTGGTATTCTTAACTATGTTGCTCCTTTTACGCTATGTGGATACGCTGCT
TTAATGCCTTTGTATCATGCTATTGCTTCCCGTATGGCTTTCATTTTCTCCTCCTTGTATAAATCCTGGT
TGCTGTCTCTTTATGAGGAGTTGTGGCCCGTTGTCAGGCAACGTGGCGTGGTGTGCACTGTGTTTGCTGA
CGCAACCCCCACTGGTTGGGGCATTGCCACCACCTGTCAGCTCCTTTCCGGGACTTTCGCTTTCCCCCTC
CCTATTGCCACGGCGGAACTCATCGCCGCCTGCCTTGCCCGCTGCTGGACAGGGGCTCGGCTGTTGGGCA
CTGACAATTCCGTGGTGTTGTCGGGGAAGCTGACGTCCTTTCCATGGCTGCTCGCCTGTGTTGCCACCTG
GATTCTGCGCGGGACGTCCTTCTGCTACGTCCCTTCGGCCCTCAATCCAGCGGACCTTCCTTCCCGCGGC
CTGCTGCCGGCTCTGCGGCCTCTTCCGCGTCTTCGCCTTCGCCCTCAGACGAGTCGGATCTCCCTTTGGG
CCGCCTCCCCGCCTGGAATTCTACCGGGTAGGGGAGGCGCTTTTCCCAAGGCAGTCTGGAGCATGCGCTT
TAGCAGCCCCGCTGGGCACTTGGCGCTACACAAGTGGCCTCTGGCCTCGCACACATTCCACATCCACCGG
TAGGCGCCAACCGGCTCCGTTCTTTGGTGGCCCCTTCGCGCCACCTTCTACTCCTCCCCTAGTCAGGAAG
TTCCCCCCCGCCCCGCAGCTCGCGTCGTGCAGGACGTGACAAATGGAAGTAGCACGTCTCACTAGTCTCG
TGCAGATGGACAGCACCGCTGAGCAATGGAAGCGGGTAGGCCTTTGGGGCAGCGGCCAATAGCAGCTTTG
CTCCTTCGCTTTCTGGGCTCAGAGGCTGGGAAGGGGTGGGTCCGGGGGCGGGCTCAGGGGCGGGCTCAGG
GGCGGGGCGGGCGCCCGAAGGTCCTCCGGAGGCCCGGCATTCTGCACGCTTCAAAAGCGCACGTCTGCCG
CGCTGTTCTCCTCTTCCTCATCTCCGGGCCTTTCGACCTGCAGCCCAAGCTTACCATGACCGAGTACAAG
CCCACGGTGCGCCTCGCCACCCGCGACGACGTCCCCAGGGCCGTACGCACCCTCGCCGCCGCGTTCGCCG
ACTACCCCGCCACGCGCCACACCGTCGATCCGGACCGCCACATCGAGCGGGTCACCGAGCTGCAAGAACT
CTTCCTCACGCGCGTCGGGCTCGACATCGGCAAGGTGTGGGTCGCGGACGACGGCGCCGCGGTGGCGGTC
TGGACCACGCCGGAGAGCGTCGAAGCGGGGGCGGTGTTCGCCGAGATCGGCCCGCGCATGGCCGAGTTGA
GCGGTTCCCGGCTGGCCGCGCAGCAACAGATGGAAGGCCTCCTGGCGCCGCACCGGCCCAAGGAGCCCGC
GTGGTTCCTGGCCACCGTCGGCGTCTCGCCCGACCACCAGGGCAAGGGTCTGGGCAGCGCCGTCGTGCTC
CCCGGAGTGGAGGCGGCCGAGCGCGCCGGGGTGCCCGCCTTCCTGGAGACCTCCGCGCCCCGCAACCTCC
CCTTCTACGAGCGGCTCGGCTTCACCGTCACCGCCGACGTCGAGGTGCCCGAAGGACCGCGCACCTGGTG
CATGACCCGCAAGCCCGGTGCCTGACGCCCGCCCCACGACCCGCAGCGCCCGACCGAAAGGAGCGCACGA
CCCCATGCATCTCGAGGGCCCGGTACCTTTAAGACCAATGACTTACAAGGCAGCTGTAGATCTTAGCCAC
TTTTTAAAAGAAAAGGGGGGACTGGAAGGGCTAGCTCACTCCCAACGAAGACAAGATCTGCTTTTTGCTT
GTACTGGGTCTCTCTGGTTAGACCAGATCTGAGCCTGGGAGCTCTCTGGCTAACTAGGGAACCCACTGCT
TAAGCCTCAATAAAGCTTGCCTTGAGTGCTTCAAGTAGTGTGTGCCCGTCTGTTGTGTGACTCTGGTAAC
TAGAGATCCCTCAGACCCTTTTAGTCAGTGTGGAAAATCTCTAGCAGTAGTAGTTCATGTCATCTTATTA
TTCAGTATTTATAACTTGCAAAGAAATGAATATCAGAGAGTGAGAGGAACTTGTTTATTGCAGCTTATAA
TGGTTACAAATAAAGCAATAGCATCACAAATTTCACAAATAAAGCATTTTTTTCACTGCATTCTAGTTGT
GGTTTGTCCAAACTCATCAATGTATCTTATCATGTCTGGCTCTAGCTATCCCGCCCCTAACTCCGCCCAT
CCCGCCCCTAACTCCGCCCAGTTCCGCCCATTCTCCGCCCCATGGCTGACTAATTTTTTTTATTTATGCA
GAGGCCGAGGCCGCCTCGGCCTCTGAGCTATTCCAGAAGTAGTGAGGAGGCTTTTTTGGAGGCCTAGGGA
CGTACCCAATTCGCCCTATAGTGAGTCGTATTACGCGCGCTCACTGGCCGTCGTTTTACAACGTCGTGAC
TGGGAAAACCCTGGCGTTACCCAACTTAATCGCCTTGCAGCACATCCCCCTTTCGCCAGCTGGCGTAATA
GCGAAGAGGCCCGCACCGATCGCCCTTCCCAACAGTTGCGCAGCCTGAATGGCGAATGGG
[124 nt withheld, positions 5871-5994]
C
[91 nt withheld, positions 5996-6086]
A
[49 nt withheld, positions 6088-6136]
CCTTTGACGTTGGAGTCCACGTTCTTT
[37 nt withheld, positions 6164-6200]
ACCCTATCTCGGTCTATTCTTTTGATTTATAAGGGATTTTGCCGATTTCGGCCTATTGGTTAAAAAATGA
GCTGATTTAACAAAAATTTAACGCGAATTTTAACAAAATATTAACGCTTACAATTTAGGTGGCACTTTTC
GGGGAAATGTGCGCGGAACCCCTATTTGTTTATTTTTCTAAATACATTCAAATATGTATCCGCTCATGAG
ACAATAACCCTGATAAATGCTTCAATAATATTGAAAAAGGAAGAGTATGAGTATTCAACATTTCCGTGTC
GCCCTTATTCCCTTTTTTGCGGCATTTTGCCTTCCTGTTTTTGCTCACCCAGAAACGCTGGTGAAAGTAA
AAGATGCTGAAGATCAGTTGGGTGCACGAGTGGGTTACATCGAACTGGATCTCAACAGCGGTAAGATCCT
TGAGAGTTTTCGCCCCGAAGAACGTTTTCCAATGATGAGCACTTTTAAAGTTCTGCTATGTGGCGCGGTA
TTATCCCGTATTGACGCCGGGCAAGAGCAACTCGGTCGCCGCATACACTATTCTCAGAATGACTTGGTTG
AGTACTCACCAGTCACAGAAAAGCATCTTACGGATGGCATGACAGTAAGAGAATTATGCAGTGCTGCCAT
AACCATGAGTGATAACACTGCGGCCAACTTACTTCTGACAACGATCGGAGGACCGAAGGAGCTAACCGCT
TTTTTGCACAACATGGGGGATCATGTAACTCGCCTTGATCGTTGGGAACCGGAGCTGAATGAAGCCATAC
CAAACGACGAGCGTGACACCACGATGCCTGTAGCAATGGCAACAACGTTGCGCAAACTATTAACTGGCGA
ACTACTTACTCTAGCTTCCCGGCAACAATTAATAGACTGGATGGAGGCGGATAAAGTTGCAGGACCACTT
CTGCGCTCGGCCCTTCCGGCTGGCTGGTTTATTGCTGATAAATCTGGAGCCGGTGAGCGTGGGTCTCGCG
GTATCATTGCAGCACTGGGGCCAGATGGTAAGCCCTCCCGTATCGTAGTTATCTACACGACGGGGAGTCA
GGCAACTATGGATGAACGAAATAGACAGATCGCTGAGATAGGTGCCTCACTGATTAAGCATTGGTAACTG
TCAGACCAAGTTTACTCATATATACTTTAGATTGATTTAAAACTTCATTTTTAATTTAAAAGGATCTAGG
TGAAGATCCTTTTTGATAATCTCATGACCAAAATCCCTTAACGTGAGTTTTCGTTCCACTGAGCGTCAGA
CCCCGTAGAAAAGATCAAAGGATCTTCTTGAGATCCTTTTTTTCTGCGCGTAATCTGCTGCTTGCAAACA
AAAAAACCACCGCTACCAGCGGTGGTTTGTTTGCCGGATCAAGAGCTACCAACTCTTTTTCCGAAGGTAA
CTGGCTTCAGCAGAGCGCAGATACCAAATACTGTTCTTCTAGTGTAGCCGTAGTTAGGCCACCACTTCAA
GAACTCTGTAGCACCGCCTACATACCTCGCTCTGCTAATCCTGTTACCAGTGGCTGCTGCCAGTGGCGAT
AAGTCGTGTCTTACCGGGTTGGACTCAAGACGATAGTTACCGGATAAGGCGCAGCGGTCGGGCTGAACGG
GGGGTTCGTGCACACAGCCCAGCTTGGAGCGAACGACCTACACCGAACTGAGATACCTACAGCGTGAGCT
ATGAGAAAGCGCCACGCTTCCCGAAGGGAGAAAGGCGGACAGGTATCCGGTAAGCGGCAGGGTCGGAACA
GGAGAGCGCACGAGGGAGCTTCCAGGGGGAAACGCCTGGTATCTTTATAGTCCTGTCGGGTTTCGCCACC
TCTGACTTGAGCGTCGATTTTTGTGATGCTCGTCAGGGGGGCGGAGCCTATGGAAAAACGCCAGCAACGC
GGCCTTTTTACGGTTCCTGGCCTTTTGCTGGCCTTTTGCTCACATGTTCTTTCCTGCGTTATCCCCTGAT
TCTGTGGATAACCGTATTACCGCCTTTGAGTGAGCTGATACCGCTCGCCGCAGCCGAACGACCGAGCGCA
GCGAGTCAGTGAGCGAGGAAGCGGAAGAGCGCCCAATACGCAAACCGCCTCTCCCCGCGCGTTGGCCGAT
TCATTAATGCAGCTGGCACGACAGGTTTCCCGACTGGAAAGCGGGCAGTGAGCGCAACGCAATTAATGTG
AGTTAGCTCACTCATTAGGCACCCCAGGCTTTACACTTTATGCTTCCGGCTCGTATGTTGTGTGGAATTG
TGAGCGGATAACAATTTCACACAGGAAACAGCTATGACCATGATTACGCCAAGCGCGCAATTAACCCTCA
CTAAAGGGAACAAAAGCTGGAGCTGCAAGCTTAATGTAGTCTTATGCAATACTCTTGTAGTCTTGCAACA
TGGTAACGATGAGTTAGCAACATGCCTTACAAGGAGAGAAAAAGCACCGTGCATGCCGATTGGTGGAAGT
AAGGTGGTACGATCGTGCCTTATTAGGAAGGCAACAGACGGGTCTGACATGGATTGGACGAACCACTGAA
TTGCCGCATTGCAGAGATATTGTATTTAAGTGCCTAGCTCGATACATAAACGGGTCTCTCTGGTTAGACC
AGATCTGAGCCTGGGAGCTCTCTGGCTAACTAGGGAACCCACTGCTTAAGCCTCAATAAAGCTTGCCTTG
AGTGCTTCAAGTAGTGTGTGCCCGTCTGTTGTGTGACTCTGGTAACTAGAGATCCCTCAGACCCTTTTAG
TCAGTGTGGAAAATCTCTAGCAGTGGCGCCCGAACAGGGACTTGAAAGCGAAAGGGAAACCAGAGGAGCT
CTCTCGACGCAGGACTCGGCTTGCTGAAGCGCGCACGGCAAGAGGCGAGGGGCGGCGACTGGTGAGTACG
CCAAAAATTTTGACTAGCGGAGGCTAGAAGGAGAGAGATGGGTGCGAGAGCGTCAGTATTAAGCGGGGGA
GAATTAGATCGCGATGGGAAAAAATTCGGTTAAGGCCAGGGGGAAAGAAAAAATATAAATTAAAACATAT
AGTATGGGCAAGCAGGGAGCTAGAACGATTCGCAGTTAATCCTGGCCTGTTAGAAACATCAGAAGGCTGT
AGACAAATACTGGGACAGCTACAACCATCCCTTCAGACAGGATCAGAAGAACTTAGATCATTATATAATA
CAGTAGCAACCCTCTATTGTGTGCATCAAAGGATAGAGATAAAAGACACCAAGGAAGCTTTAGACAAGAT
AGAGGAAGAGCAAAACAAAAGTAAGACCACCGCACAGCAAGCGGCCGCTGATCTTCAGACCTGGAGGAGG
AGATATGAGGGACAATTGGAGAAGTGAATTATATAAATATAAAGTAGTAAAAATTGAACCATTAGGAGTA
GCACCCACCAAGGCAAAGAGAAGAGTGGTGCAGAGAGAAAAAAGAGCAGTGGGAATAGGAGCTTTGTTCC
TTGGGTTCTTGGGAGCAGCAGGAAGCACTATGGGCGCAGCGTCAATGACGCTGACGGTACAGGCCAGACA
ATTATTGTCTGGTATAGTGCAGCAGCAGAACAATTTGCTGAGGGCTATTGAGGCGCAACAGCATCTGTTG
CAACTCACAGTCTGGGGCATCAAGCAGCTCCAGGCAAGAATCCTGGCTGTGGAAAGATACCTAAAGGATC
AACAGCTCCTGGGGATTTGGGGTTGCTCTGGAAAACTCATTTGCACCACTGCTGTGCCTTGGAATGCTAG
TTGGAGTAATAAATCTCTGGAACAGATTTGGAATCACACGACCTGGATGGAGTGGGACAGAGAAATTAAC
AATTACACAAGCTTAATACACTCCTTAATTGAAGAATCGCAAAACCAGCAAGAAAAGAATGAACAAGAAT
TATTGGAATTAGATAAATGGGCAAGTTTGTGGAATTGGTTTAACATAACAAATTGGCTGTGGTATATAAA
ATTATTCATAATGATAGTAGGAGGCTTGGTAGGTTTAAGAATAGTTTTTGCTGTACTTTCTATAGTGAAT
AGAGTTAGGCAGGGATATTCACCATTATCGTTTCAGACCCACCTCCCAACCCCGAGGGGACCCGACAGGC
CCGAAGGAATAGAAGAAGAAGGTGGAGAGAGAGACAGAGACAGATCCATTCGATTAGTGAACGGATCTCG
ACGGTATCGGTTAACTTTTAAAAGAAAAGGGGGGATTGGGGGGTACAGTGCAGGGGAAAGAATAGTAGAC
ATAATAGCAACAGACATACAAACTAAAGAATTACAAAAACAAATTACAAAATTCAAAATTTTATCGATAA
GCTTGGGAGTTCCGCGTTACATAACTTACGGTAAATGGCCCGCCTGGCTGACCGCCCAACGACCCCCGCC
CATTGACGTCAATAATGACGTATGTTCCCATAGTAACGCCAATAGGGACTTTCCATTGACGTCAATGGGT
GGAGTATTTACGGTAAACTGCCCACTTGGCAGTACATCAAGTGTATCATATGCCAAGTACGCCCCCTATT
GACGTCAATGACGGTAAATGGCCCGCCTGGCATTATGCCCAGTACATGACCTTATGGGACTTTCCTACTT
GGCAGTACATCTACGTATTAGTCATCGCTATTACCATGGTGATGCGGTTTTGGCAGTACATCAATGGGCG
TGGATAGCGGTTTGACTCACGGGGATTTCCAAGTCTCCACCCCATTGACGTCAATGGGAGTTTGTTTTGG
CACCAAAATCAACGGGACTTTCCAAAATGTCGTAACAACTCCGCCCCATTGACGCAAATGGGCGGTAGGC
GTGTACGGTGGGAGGTCTATATAAGCAGAGCTCGTTTAGTGAACCGTCAGATCGCCTGGAGACGCCATCC
ACGCTGTTTTGACCTCCATAGAAGACACCGACTCTAGTCCAGTGTGGTGGAATTCTGCAGAT
